Addgene plasmid #22209: OCT4 GFP puro Donor 1
Depositing lab: Rudolf Jaenisch. Depositing organization: Whitehead Institute for Biomedical Research. Publication: Efficient targeting of expressed and silent genes in human ESCs and iPSCs using zinc-finger nucleases. Hockemeyer D, Soldner F, Beard C, Gao Q, Mitalipova M, Dekelver RC, Katibah GE, Amora R, Boydston EA, Zeitler B, Meng X, Miller JC, Zhang L, Rebar EJ, Gregory PD, Urnov FD, Jaenisch R. Nat Biotechnol. 2009 Sep;27(9):851-7. doi: 10.1038/nbt.1562 PubMed 19680244.
Backbone
  Vector backbone: N/A
  Backbone size w/o insert (bp): 5468
  Selectable markers: Puromycin
Growth in bacteria
  Bacterial resistance: Ampicillin, 100 μg/mL
  Growth temperature: 37°C
  Growth strain: DH5alpha
  Copy number: High Copy
Gene/Insert
  Gene/Insert name: SA-OCT-GFP-2APuro-PA
  Species: H. sapiens (human)
  Insert size (bp): 2006
  Entrez Gene: POU5F1 (a.k.a. OCT3, OCT4, OCT4Borf1, OTF-3, OTF3, OTF4, Oct-3, Oct-4, Oct3/4)
  Cloning method: Restriction Enzyme
  Sequencing primers: 5′ N/A
Terms and licenses: Academic/Nonprofit Terms; Industry Terms: Not Available to Industry
How to cite: OCT4 GFP puro Donor 1 was a gift from Rudolf Jaenisch (Addgene plasmid # 22209 ; http://n2t.net/addgene:22209 ; RRID:Addgene_22209)
