[The description below was written by a language model from this plasmid's Addgene catalogue record, the feature table of its GenBank file and pLannotate feature annotations shown in this document.]
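Description:
OCT4 GFP puro Donor 1 is a gene-targeting donor plasmid for modifying the human POU5F1 (OCT4) locus in embryonic stem cells and induced pluripotent stem cells, made for use with zinc-finger nucleases that cut the target site and stimulate homology-directed repair. The record does not name the backbone. The annotated 7,474 nt sequence shows a high-copy ColE1/pUC-type origin, an intact AmpR gene (the listed bacterial selection) and a full NeoR/KanR coding sequence. It also contains cloning-vector remnants: lac promoter/operator, T3 and T7 promoters, and fragments of lacZα, ccdB and Tn5 transposase. These point to a TOPO-style cloning vector, though this is an inference.

The payload, listed as SA-OCT-GFP-2APuro-PA, is a promoterless trap cassette. A human POU5F1 fragment lies upstream and presumably forms part of the 5′ homology arm. It is followed by a splice acceptor, EGFP, a puromycin N-acetyltransferase gene and the mouse PGK polyadenylation signal. The insert name indicates a 2A peptide linking EGFP and PuroR, which would fit the unannotated gap between them, but it is not annotated as a feature. An unannotated stretch after the poly(A) signal may hold the 3′ homology arm, which the record does not confirm.

With no promoter of its own, the cassette should be expressed only after correct integration, when it is spliced into the endogenous OCT4 transcript. Puromycin resistance would then enrich for targeted clones in OCT4-expressing pluripotent cells, and EGFP would report OCT4 expression. The separate GenBank record covers only a 684 bp segment and annotates just the splice acceptor.
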