Features (pLannotate 1.2.2; 20 found; start..end, strand, type, name):
      2..94      +  CDS            lacI (fragment): lac repressor; lacI; The lac repressor binds to the lac operator to inhibit transcription in E. coli. This inhibition can be relieved by adding lactose or isopropyl-β-D-thiogalactopyranoside (IPTG).
    107..128     +  protein_bind   CAP binding site: CAP binding activates transcription in the presence of cAMP. E. coli catabolite activator protein
    143..173     +  promoter       lac promoter: promoter for the E. coli lac operon
    181..197     +  protein_bind   lac operator: The lac repressor binds to the lac operator to inhibit transcription in E. coli. This inhibition can be relieved by adding lactose or isopropyl-β-D-thiogalactopyranoside (IPTG). lac repressor encoded by lacI
    242..260     +  promoter       T3 promoter: promoter for bacteriophage T3 RNA polymerase
    551..970     +  CDS            POU5F1 (fragment): PO5F1_HUMAN - Also known as OCT3, OCT4, OTF3. Experimental evidence at protein level: Swiss-Prot protein existence level 1. Transcription factor that binds to the octamer motif (5'- ATTTGCAT-3'). Forms a trimeric complex with SOX2 or SOX15 on DNA and controls the expression of a number of genes involved in embryonic development such as YES1, FGF4, UTF1 and ZFP206. Critical for early embryogenesis and for embryonic stem cell pluripotency. From Homo sapiens (Human).
   1064..1089    +  misc_feature   SA: splice acceptor site
   1092..1808    +  CDS            EGFP: EGFP is a basic (constitutively fluorescent) green fluorescent protein published in 1996, derived from Aequorea victoria. It is reported to be a rapidly-maturing weak dimer with moderate acid sensitivity.
   1935..2534    +  CDS            PuroR: puromycin N-acetyltransferase; pac from Streptomyces alboniger; confers resistance to puromycin
   2612..3064    +  polyA_signal   PGK poly(A) signal: mouse phosphoglycerate kinase 1 polyadenylation signal
   3847..3865    -  promoter       T7 promoter: promoter for bacteriophage T7 RNA polymerase
   3868..4015    +  CDS            lacZα (fragment): LacZα fragment of β-galactosidase; lacZ fragment
   4025..4328    +  CDS            ccdB (fragment): CcdB, a bacterial toxin that poisons DNA gyrase; ccdB; Plasmids containing the ccdB gene cannot be propagated in standard E. coli strains.
   4376..4645    +  CDS            tnpA (fragment): TN5P_ECOLX - Also known as tnp. Experimental evidence at protein level: Swiss-Prot protein existence level 1. Mediates transposition of transposon Tn5 by a 'cut and paste' mechanism. First, the monomeric transposase binds the 19 bp inverted DNA repeats flanking the transposon. Then, dimerization of the DNA- bound transposase creates a synaptic DNA complex. After nicking of the first DNA strand, excision of the transposon proceeds through a series of intermediates. The transposase then mediates the insertion of the transposon at a new site by strand transfer. The activity of the wild- type tran
   4677..5471    +  CDS            NeoR/KanR: aminoglycoside phosphotransferase from Tn5; aph(3')-II (or nptII); confers resistance to neomycin, kanamycin, and G418 (Geneticin®)
   5492..5542    -  misc_feature   bom (fragment): basis of mobility region from pBR322
   5569..5628    +  promoter       AmpR promoter (fragment): bla
   5721..6581    -  CDS            AmpR: β-lactamase; bla; confers resistance to ampicillin, carbenicillin, and related antibiotics
   6582..6634    -  promoter       AmpR promoter (fragment): bla
   6705..7293    +  rep_origin     ori: high-copy-number ColE1/pMB1/pBR322/pUC origin of replication
>Addgene plasmid #22209 | OCT4 GFP puro Donor 1 | depositor full sequence | sequence record 10176 | Author sequence
AGCGCCCAATACGCAAACCGCCTCTCCCCGCGCGTTGGCCGATTCATTAATGCAGCTGGCACGACAGGTT
TCCCGACTGGAAAGCGGGCAGTGAGCGCAACGCAATTAATGTGAGTTAGCTCACTCATTAGGCACCCCAG
GCTTTACACTTTATGCTTCCGGCTCGTATGTTGTGTGGAATTGTGAGCGGATAACAATTTCACACAGGAA
ACAGCTATGACCATGATTACGCCAAGCTCAGAATTAACCCTCACTAAAGGGACTAGTCCTGCAGGTTTAA
ACGAATTCGCCCTTGACCTGCACTGAGGTCCTGGAGGGGCGCCAGTTGTGTCTCCCGGTTTTCCCCTTCC
ACAGACACCATTGCCACCACCATTAGGCAAACATCCTTCGCCTCAGTTTCTCCCCCCACCTCCCTCTCCT
CCACCCATCCAGGGGGCGGGGCCAGAGGTCAAGGCTAGTGGGTGGGACTGGGGAGGGAGAGAGGGGTTGA
GTAGTCCCTTCGCAAGCCCTCATTTCACCAGGCCCCCGGCTTGGGGCGCCTTCCTTCCCCATGGCGGGAC
ACCTGGCTTCGGATTTCGCCTTCTCGCCCCCTCCAGGTGGTGGAGGTGATGGGCCAGGGGGGCCGGAGCC
GGGCTGGGTTGATCCTCGGACCTGGCTAAGCTTCCAAGGCCCTCCTGGAGGGCCAGGAATCGGGCCGGGG
GTTGGGCCAGGCTCTGAGGTGTGGGGGATTCCCCCATGCCCCCCGCCGTATGAGTTCTGTGGGGGGATGG
CGTACTGTGGGCCCCAGGTTGGAGTGGGGCTAGTGCCCCAAGGCGGCTTGGAGACCTCTCAGCCTGAGGG
CGAAGCAGGAGTCGGGGTGGAGAGCAACTCCGATGGGGCCTCCCCGGAGCCCTGCACCGTCACCCCTGGT
GCCGTGAAGCTGGAGAAGGAGAAGCTGGAGCAAAACCCGGAGGAGGCAAGTGAGCTTCGACGGGGTTGGG
GTGTGGGGAGGTGGTCATGACAGGGCAGCCTGATGGGGAAGTGGTCACCTGCAGCTGCCCAGACCTGGCA
CCCAGGAGGATCCCTGACCTCTTCTCTTCCTCCCACAGGCCATGGTGAGCAAGGGCGAGGAGCTGTTCAC
CGGGGTGGTGCCCATCCTGGTCGAGCTGGACGGCGACGTAAACGGCCACAAGTTCAGCGTGTCCGGCGAG
GGCGAGGGCGATGCCACCTACGGCAAGCTGACCCTGAAGTTCATCTGCACCACCGGCAAGCTGCCCGTGC
CCTGGCCCACCCTCGTGACCACCCTGACCTACGGCGTGCAGTGCTTCAGCCGCTACCCCGACCACATGAA
GCAGCACGACTTCTTCAAGTCCGCCATGCCCGAAGGCTACGTCCAGGAGCGCACCATCTTCTTCAAGGAC
GACGGCAACTACAAGACCCGCGCCGAGGTGAAGTTCGAGGGCGACACCCTGGTGAACCGCATCGAGCTGA
AGGGCATCGACTTCAAGGAGGACGGCAACATCCTGGGGCACAAGCTGGAGTACAACTACAACAGCCACAA
CGTCTATATCATGGCCGACAAGCAGAAGAACGGCATCAAGGTGAACTTCAAGATCCGCCACAACATCGAG
GACGGCAGCGTGCAGCTCGCCGACCACTACCAGCAGAACACCCCCATCGGCGACGGCCCCGTGCTGCTGC
CCGACAACCACTACCTGAGCACCCAGTCCGCCCTGAGCAAAGACCCCAACGAGAAGCGCGATCACATGGT
CCTGCTGGAGTTCGTGACCGCCGCCGGGATCACTCTCGGCATGGACGAGCTGTACAAGTACAGCGGTCGC
GACTCTAGAGTCGACGGTTCTGGTAAGCAAACTTTGAATTTTGACCTTCTTAAGCTTGCGGGAGACGTCG
AGTCCAACCCCGGGCCCGCATGCAAGCTTCAGCTGAAGCTTACCATGACCGAGTACAAGCCCACGGTGCG
CCTCGCCACCCGCGACGACGTCCCCAGGGCCGTACGCACCCTCGCCGCCGCGTTCGCCGACTACCCCGCC
ACGCGCCACACCGTCGATCCGGACCGCCACATCGAGCGGGTCACCGAGCTGCAAGAACTCTTCCTCACGC
GCGTCGGGCTCGACATCGGCAAGGTGTGGGTCGCGGACGACGGCGCCGCGGTGGCGGTCTGGACCACGCC
GGAGAGCGTCGAAGCGGGGGCGGTGTTCGCCGAGATCGGCCCGCGCATGGCCGAGTTGAGCGGTTCCCGG
CTGGCCGCGCAGCAACAGATGGAAGGCCTCCTGGCGCCGCACCGGCCCAAGGAGCCCGCGTGGTTCCTGG
CCACCGTCGGCGTCTCGCCCGACCACCAGGGCAAGGGTCTGGGCAGCGCCGTCGTGCTCCCCGGAGTGGA
GGCGGCCGAGCGCGCCGGGGTGCCCGCCTTCCTGGAGACCTCCGCGCCCCGCAACCTCCCCTTCTACGAG
CGGCTCGGCTTCACCGTCACCGCCGACGTCGAGGTGCCCGAAGGACCGCGCACCTGGTGCATGACCCGCA
AGCCCGGTGCCTGACGCCCGCCCCACGACCCGCAGCGCCCGACCGAAAGGAGCGCACGACCCCATGCATC
GATGATATCAGATCCCCGGGATGCAGAAATTGATGATCTATTAAACAATAAAGATGTCCACTAAAATGGA
AGTTTTTCCTGTCATACTTTGTTAAGAAGGGTGAGAACAGAGTACCTACATTTTGAATGGAAGGATTGGA
GCTACGGGGGTGGGGGTGGGGTGGGATTAGATAAATGCCTGCTCTTTACTGAAGGCTCTTTACTATTGCT
TTATGATAATGTTTCATAGTTGGATATCATAATTTAAACAAGCAAAACCAAATTAAGGGCCAGCTCATTC
CTCCCACTCATGATCTATAGATCTATAGATCTCTCGTGGGATCATTGTTTTTCTCTTGATTCCCACTTTG
TGGTTCTAAGTACTGTGGTTTCCAAATGTGTCAGTTTCATAGCCTGAAGAACGAGATCAGCAGCCTCTGT
TCCACATACACTTCATTCTCAGTATTGTTTTGCCAAGTTCTAATTCCATCAGAAGCTGGTCGAGGATCCG
AGGAGCAGGCAGGGTCAGCTGCCCTGGCCAGGGAGGGGTGTGTATCAACTGCAGGCAGCCCTGGCAGGCA
GGGGCCAGGTGGGAACTGGAAGCTGGATTTCGAAGAGACAACTGCCGGTGAGGGCAGAGCGGCCTGGGAG
AGTCAGAAGCTGGCCCAGGCTGGCCTTTGCTCTGGCCCAGCCCTTGTCAGGGTCTCTCACATCTCCTAGG
CCTGCCCAGGGTCTGGTCACTCATTACTGGCCCAGCACCAGACCCAGGTTGGGGTTGGTTTGAGCCCCTT
TTCCCACCCTTAGTCCTGCTTGAAAATTTGACCCTTATCAGACCCAAGATTTTGGCCTTAGGGTTAAGCA
TAGCCTGAGGGTAAAAACAGTGCTCATTCCAGGATTATTGTTCCTGAAAGTCTAGGGTGTGACTCGTTTC
TGATAGGATCTCCTGTTTGGGCTGTGTGTGTGCGCGTTGTGAGCTGGGTTTACCTCCAGTCAAGTATAGG
GCTTGTCTTCCCCGGATCTCTGCCTCAGGCCAATGACTGGCCACTGTGTTAAGGTGCACACCCTGGCACC
CCTTGTAGAAAGCTGGATTTTGATTGACTTCAGCCTCAGTTCCAAAGTTGTAAACAAGAAAAATGGTGAG
AGATTTCTCCAGGCCATTTGCAAATATAGAGCTGCTGCGGGATTGAAGGCATCCAGCCCTGCTGAGGACT
ATTAAAGATGTATCTTCCAGTCCTTCAAGGCGAAGGGCGAATTCGCGGCCGCTAAATTCAATTCGCCCTA
TAGTGAGTCGTATTACAATTCACTGGCCGTCGTTTTACAACGTCGTGACTGGGAAAACCCTGGCGTTACC
CAACTTAATCGCCTTGCAGCACATCCCCCTTTCGCCAGCTGGCGTAATAGCGAAGAGGCCCGCACCGATC
GCCCTTCCCAACAGTTGCGCAGCCTATACGTACGGCAGTTTAAGGTTTACACCTATAAAAGAGAGAGCCG
TTATCGTCTGTTTGTGGATGTACAGAGTGATATTATTGACACGCCGGGGCGACGGATGGTGATCCCCCTG
GCCAGTGCACGTCTGCTGTCAGATAAAGTCTCCCGTGAACTTTACCCGGTGGTGCATATCGGGGATGAAA
GCTGGCGCATGATGACCACCGATATGGCCAGTGTGCCGGTCTCCGTTATCGGGGAAGAAGTGGCTGATCT
CAGCCACCGCGAAAATGACATCAAAAACGCCATTAACCTGATGTTCTGGGGAATATAAATGTCAGGCATG
AGATTATCAAAAAGGATCTTCACCTAGATCCTTTTCACGTAGAAAGCCAGTCCGCAGAAACGGTGCTGAC
CCCGGATGAATGTCAGCTACTGGGCTATCTGGACAAGGGAAAACGCAAGCGCAAAGAGAAAGCAGGTAGC
TTGCAGTGGGCTTACATGGCGATAGCTAGACTGGGCGGTTTTATGGACAGCAAGCGAACCGGAATTGCCA
GCTGGGGCGCCCTCTGGTAAGGTTGGGAAGCCCTGCAAAGTAAACTGGATGGCTTTCTTGCCGCCAAGGA
TCTGATGGCGCAGGGGATCAAGCTCTGATCAAGAGACAGGATGAGGATCGTTTCGCATGATTGAACAAGA
TGGATTGCACGCAGGTTCTCCGGCCGCTTGGGTGGAGAGGCTATTCGGCTATGACTGGGCACAACAGACA
ATCGGCTGCTCTGATGCCGCCGTGTTCCGGCTGTCAGCGCAGGGGCGCCCGGTTCTTTTTGTCAAGACCG
ACCTGTCCGGTGCCCTGAATGAACTGCAAGACGAGGCAGCGCGGCTATCGTGGCTGGCCACGACGGGCGT
TCCTTGCGCAGCTGTGCTCGACGTTGTCACTGAAGCGGGAAGGGACTGGCTGCTATTGGGCGAAGTGCCG
GGGCAGGATCTCCTGTCATCTCACCTTGCTCCTGCCGAGAAAGTATCCATCATGGCTGATGCAATGCGGC
GGCTGCATACGCTTGATCCGGCTACCTGCCCATTCGACCACCAAGCGAAACATCGCATCGAGCGAGCACG
TACTCGGATGGAAGCCGGTCTTGTCGATCAGGATGATCTGGACGAAGAGCATCAGGGGCTCGCGCCAGCC
GAACTGTTCGCCAGGCTCAAGGCGAGCATGCCCGACGGCGAGGATCTCGTCGTGACCCATGGCGATGCCT
GCTTGCCGAATATCATGGTGGAAAATGGCCGCTTTTCTGGATTCATCGACTGTGGCCGGCTGGGTGTGGC
GGACCGCTATCAGGACATAGCGTTGGCTACCCGTGATATTGCTGAAGAGCTTGGCGGCGAATGGGCTGAC
CGCTTCCTCGTGCTTTACGGTATCGCCGCTCCCGATTCGCAGCGCATCGCCTTCTATCGCCTTCTTGACG
AGTTCTTCTGAATTATTAACGCTTACAATTTCCTGATGCGGTATTTTCTCCTTACGCATCTGTGCGGTAT
TTCACACCGCATCAGGTGGCACTTTTCGGGGAAATGTGCGCGGAACCCCTATTTGTTTATTTTTCTAAAT
ACATTCAAATATGTATCCGCTCATGAGATTATCAAAAAGGATCTTCACCTAGATCCTTTTAAATTAAAAA
TGAAGTTTTAAATCAATCTAAAGTATATATGAGTAAACTTGGTCTGACAGTTACCAATGCTTAATCAGTG
AGGCACCTATCTCAGCGATCTGTCTATTTCGTTCATCCATAGTTGCCTGACTCCCCGTCGTGTAGATAAC
TACGATACGGGAGGGCTTACCATCTGGCCCCAGTGCTGCAATGATACCGCGAGACCCACGCTCACCGGCT
CCAGATTTATCAGCAATAAACCAGCCAGCCGGAAGGGCCGAGCGCAGAAGTGGTCCTGCAACTTTATCCG
CCTCCATCCAGTCTATTAATTGTTGCCGGGAAGCTAGAGTAAGTAGTTCGCCAGTTAATAGTTTGCGCAA
CGTTGTTGCCATTGCTACAGGCATCGTGGTGTCACGCTCGTCGTTTGGTATGGCTTCATTCAGCTCCGGT
TCCCAACGATCAAGGCGAGTTACATGATCCCCCATGTTGTGCAAAAAAGCGGTTAGCTCCTTCGGTCCTC
CGATCGTTGTCAGAAGTAAGTTGGCCGCAGTGTTATCACTCATGGTTATGGCAGCACTGCATAATTCTCT
TACTGTCATGCCATCCGTAAGATGCTTTTCTGTGACTGGTGAGTACTCAACCAAGTCATTCTGAGAATAG
TGTATGCGGCGACCGAGTTGCTCTTGCCCGGCGTCAATACGGGATAATACCGCGCCACATAGCAGAACTT
TAAAAGTGCTCATCATTGGAAAACGTTCTTCGGGGCGAAAACTCTCAAGGATCTTACCGCTGTTGAGATC
CAGTTCGATGTAACCCACTCGTGCACCCAACTGATCTTCAGCATCTTTTACTTTCACCAGCGTTTCTGGG
TGAGCAAAAACAGGAAGGCAAAATGCCGCAAAAAAGGGAATAAGGGCGACACGGAAATGTTGAATACTCA
TACTCTTCCTTTTTCAATATTATTGAAGCATTTATCAGGGTTATTGTCTCATGACCAAAATCCCTTAACG
TGAGTTTTCGTTCCACTGAGCGTCAGACCCCGTAGAAAAGATCAAAGGATCTTCTTGAGATCCTTTTTTT
CTGCGCGTAATCTGCTGCTTGCAAACAAAAAAACCACCGCTACCAGCGGTGGTTTGTTTGCCGGATCAAG
AGCTACCAACTCTTTTTCCGAAGGTAACTGGCTTCAGCAGAGCGCAGATACCAAATACTGTTCTTCTAGT
GTAGCCGTAGTTAGGCCACCACTTCAAGAACTCTGTAGCACCGCCTACATACCTCGCTCTGCTAATCCTG
TTACCAGTGGCTGCTGCCAGTGGCGATAAGTCGTGTCTTACCGGGTTGGACTCAAGACGATAGTTACCGG
ATAAGGCGCAGCGGTCGGGCTGAACGGGGGGTTCGTGCACACAGCCCAGCTTGGAGCGAACGACCTACAC
CGAACTGAGATACCTACAGCGTGAGCTATGAGAAAGCGCCACGCTTCCCGAAGGGAGAAAGGCGGACAGG
TATCCGGTAAGCGGCAGGGTCGGAACAGGAGAGCGCACGAGGGAGCTTCCAGGGGGAAACGCCTGGTATC
TTTATAGTCCTGTCGGGTTTCGCCACCTCTGACTTGAGCGTCGATTTTTGTGATGCTCGTCAGGGGGGCG
GAGCCTATGGAAAAACGCCAGCAACGCGGCCTTTTTACGGTTCCTGGCCTTTTGCTGGCCTTTTGCTCAC
ATGTTCTTTCCTGCGTTATCCCCTGATTCTGTGGATAACCGTATTACCGCCTTTGAGTGAGCTGATACCG
CTCGCCGCAGCCGAACGACCGAGCGCAGCGAGTCAGTGAGCGAGGAAGCGGAAG
