LOCUS       Exported 684 bp ds-DNA linear SYN 25-MAY-2021
DEFINITION  synthetic linear DNA
ACCESSION   .
VERSION     .
KEYWORDS    OCT4 GFP puro Donor 1
SOURCE      synthetic DNA construct
  ORGANISM  synthetic DNA construct
REFERENCE   1 (bases 1 to 684)
  AUTHORS   Hockemeyer D, Soldner F, Beard C, Gao Q, Mitalipova M, Dekelver RC,
            Katibah GE, Amora R, Boydston EA, Zeitler B, Meng X, Miller JC,
            Zhang L, Rebar EJ, Gregory PD, Urnov FD, Jaenisch R
  TITLE     Efficient targeting of expressed and silent genes in human ESCs and
            iPSCs using zinc-finger nucleases.
  JOURNAL   Nat Biotechnol. 2009 Aug 13. ():.
  PUBMED    19680244
REFERENCE   2 (bases 1 to 684)
  AUTHORS   .
  TITLE     Direct Submission
  JOURNAL   Exported May 25, 2021 from SnapGene Server 1.1.58
            http://www.snapgene.com
FEATURES             Location/Qualifiers
     source          1..684
                     /organism="synthetic DNA construct"
                     /mol_type="other DNA"
     misc_feature    12..37
                     /label=SA
                     /note="splice acceptor site"
ORIGIN
        1 gctcnccatg gcctgtggga ggaagagaag aggtcaggga tcctcctggg tgccaggtct
       61 gggcagctgc aggtgaccac ttccccatca ggctgccctg tcatgaccac ctccccacac
      121 cccaaccccg tcgaagctca cttgcctcct ccgggttttg ctccagcttc tccttctcca
      181 gcttcacggc accaggggtg acggtgcagg gctccgggga ggccccatcg gagttgctct
      241 ccaccccgac tcctgcttcg ccctcaggct gagaggtctc caagccgcct tggggcacta
      301 gccccactcc aacctggggc ccacagtacg ccatcccccc acagaactca tacggcgggg
      361 ggcatggggg aatcccccac acctcagagc ctggcccaac ccccggcccg attcctggcc
      421 ctccaggagg gccttggaag cttagccagg tccgaggatc aacccagccc ggctccggcc
      481 cccctggccc atcacctcca ccacctggag ggggcgagaa ggcgaaatcc gaagccaggt
      541 gtcccgccat ggggaaggaa ggcgccccaa gccgggggcc tggtgaaatg agggcttgcg
      601 aagggactac tcaacccctc tctccctccc cagtcccacc cactagcctt gacctctggc
      661 cccgccccct ggatgggtgg agga
//
